>Addgene plasmid #36369 | pSMP-MBD2_2 | depositor partial sequence | sequence record 45526 | hairpin
TGCTGTTGACAGTGAGCGCGCTTCTAGGCAGAGTTGCTTATAGTGAAGCCACAGATGTATAAGCAACTCT
GCCTAGAAGCTTGCCTACTGCCTCGGA
