>Addgene plasmid #36369 | pSMP-MBD2_2 | addgene partial sequence | sequence record 46620 | pSMP-F (5' TACATCGTGACCTGGGAAG 3')
CCTCCGCCTCCTCTTCCTCCATCCGCCCCGTCTCTCCCCCTTGAACCTCCTCGTTCGACCCCGCCTCGAT
CCTCCCTTTATCCAGCCCTCACTCCTTCTCTAGGCGCCGGAATTAGATCTCTCGACTAGGGATAACAGGG
TAATTGTTTGAATGAGGCTTCAGTACTTTACAGAATCGTTGCCTGCACATCTTGGAAACACTTGCTGGGA
TTACTTCTTCAGGTTAACCCAACAGAAGGCTCGAGAAGGTATATTGCTGTTGACAGTGAGCGCGCTTCTA
GGCAGAGTTGCTTATAGTGAAGCCACAGATGTATAAGCAACTCTGCCTAGAAGCTTGCCTACTGCCTCGG
AATTCAAGGGGCTACTTTAGGAGCAATTATCTTGTTTACTAAAACTGAATACCTTGCTATCTCTTTGATA
CATTTTTACAAAGCTGAATTAAAATGGTATAAATTAAATCACTTTTTTCAATTGGAAGACTAATGCGTTT
AAACACGCGGCGACGCGTTCTACCGGGTAGGGGAGGCGCTTTTCCCAAGGCAGTCTGGAGCATGCGCTTT
AGCAGCCCCGCTGGGCACTTGGCGCTACACAAGTGGCCTCTGGCCTCGCACACATTCCACATCCACCGGT
AGGCGCCAACCGGCTCCGTTCTTTGGTGGCCCCTTCGCGCCACCTTCTACTCCTCCCCTAGTCAGGAAGT
TCCCCCCCGCCCCGCAGCTCGCGTCGTGCAGGACGTGACAAAATGGGAAGTAGCACGTCTCACTAGTCTC
GTGCAGATGGACAGCACCGCTGAGCAATGGAAGCGG
