[The description below was written by a language model from this plasmid's Addgene catalogue record.]
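Description:
pSMP-MBD2_2 is a retroviral RNAi plasmid built on the pSMP backbone (about 6.7 kb without insert) for stable knockdown of human MBD2, the methyl-CpG binding domain protein 2 gene. The insert is a short hairpin RNA cassette targeting MBD2, cloned between XhoI and EcoRI sites that both remain intact, so the hairpin can be excised or exchanged. The "_2" suffix suggests it is one of several hairpins made against the same gene, although the record does not describe the others. In bacteria the plasmid is a high-copy construct selected with ampicillin. It is propagated in a recombination-deficient strain, as is usual for retroviral vectors whose repeated terminal sequences are prone to rearrangement.

As a retroviral vector, the plasmid is meant to be packaged into viral particles that integrate the shRNA cassette into the genome of target mammalian cells. Transduced cells can then be enriched by puromycin selection. The record does not include a feature table and does not state which promoter drives the hairpin, how the puromycin marker is expressed, or which other viral elements are present, so these details cannot be given here. The associated publication concerns chromatin-modifying enzymes as modulators of reprogramming, indicating that the construct was used as a loss-of-function tool to test how depletion of MBD2, a reader of DNA methylation, affects the reprogramming of human somatic cells. It is also suitable for MBD2 knockdown experiments in dividing human cells that can be infected by retrovirus.
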