Addgene plasmid #36369: pSMP-MBD2_2
Depositing lab: George Daley. Depositing organization: Boston Children's Hospital. Publication: Chromatin-modifying enzymes as modulators of reprogramming. Onder TT, Kara N, Cherry A, Sinha AU, Zhu N, Bernt KM, Cahan P, Marcarci BO, Unternaehrer J, Gupta PB, Lander ES, Armstrong SA, Daley GQ. Nature. 2012 Mar 4;483(7391):598-602. doi: 10.1038/nature10953. PubMed 22388813.
Backbone
  Vector backbone: pSMP
  Backbone manufacturer: Steve Elledge
  Backbone size w/o insert (bp): 6699
  Vector type: Mammalian Expression, Retroviral, RNAi
  Selectable markers: Puromycin
Growth in bacteria
  Bacterial resistance: Ampicillin, 100 μg/mL
  Growth temperature: 30°C
  Growth strain: Stbl3
  Copy number: High Copy
Gene/Insert
  Gene/Insert name: MBD2
  gRNA/shRNA sequence: CTTCTAGGCAGAGTTGCTT
  Species: H. sapiens (human)
  Entrez Gene: MBD2 (a.k.a. DMTase, NY-CO-41)
  Cloning method: Restriction Enzyme; 5′ cloning site XhoI (not destroyed); 3′ cloning site EcoRI (not destroyed)
  Sequencing primers: 5′ pSMP-F
Terms and licenses: Academic/Nonprofit Terms; Industry Terms: Not Available to Industry
How to cite: pSMP-MBD2_2 was a gift from George Daley (Addgene plasmid # 36369 ; http://n2t.net/addgene:36369 ; RRID:Addgene_36369)
